>Addgene plasmid #178138 | ATP13A2_Halo_N_allele | addgene full sequence | sequence record 349356 | Addgene NGS Result
GCGTATTGGGCGCTCTTCCGCTTCCTCGCTCACTGACTCGCTGCGCTCGGTCGTTCGGCTGCGGCGAGCG
GTATCAGCTCACTCAAAGGCGGTAATACGGTTATCCACAGAATCAGGGGATAACGCAGGAAAGAACATGT
GAGCAAAAGGCCAGCAAAAGGCCAGGAACCGTAAAAAGGCCGCGTTGCTGGCGTTTTTCCATAGGCTCCG
CCCCCCTGACGAGCATCACAAAAATCGACGCTCAAGTCAGAGGTGGCGAAACCCGACAGGACTATAAAGA
TACCAGGCGTTTCCCCCTGGAAGCTCCCTCGTGCGCTCTCCTGTTCCGACCCTGCCGCTTACCGGATACC
TGTCCGCCTTTCTCCCTTCGGGAAGCGTGGCGCTTTCTCATAGCTCACGCTGTAGGTATCTCAGTTCGGT
GTAGGTCGTTCGCTCCAAGCTGGGCTGTGTGCACGAACCCCCCGTTCAGCCCGACCGCTGCGCCTTATCC
GGTAACTATCGTCTTGAGTCCAACCCGGTAAGACACGACTTATCGCCACTGGCAGCAGCCACTGGTAACA
GGATTAGCAGAGCGAGGTATGTAGGCGGTGCTACAGAGTTCTTGAAGTGGTGGCCTAACTACGGCTACAC
TAGAAGAACAGTATTTGGTATCTGCGCTCTGCTGAAGCCAGTTACCTTCGGAAAAAGAGTTGGTAGCTCT
TGATCCGGCAAACAAACCACCGCTGGTAGCGGTGGTTTTTTTGTTTGCAAGCAGCAGATTACGCGCAGAA
AAAAAGGATCTCAAGAAGATCCTTTGATCTTTTCTACGGGGTCTGACGCTCAGTGGAACGAAAACTCACG
TTAAGGGATTTTGGTCATGAGATTATCAAAAAGGATCTTCACCTAGATCCTTTTAAATTAAAAATGAAGT
TTTAAATCAATCTAAAGTATATATGAGTAAACTTGGTCTGACAGTTACCAATGCTTAATCAGTGAGGCAC
CTATCTCAGCGATCTGTCTATTTCGTTCATCCATAGTTGCCTGACTCCCCGTCGTGTAGATAACTACGAT
ACGGGAGGGCTTACCATCTGGCCCCAGTGCTGCAATGATACCGCGAGATCCACGCTCACCGGCTCCAGAT
TTATCAGCAATAAACCAGCCAGCCGGAAGGGCCGAGCGCAGAAGTGGTCCTGCAACTTTATCCGCCTCCA
TCCAGTCTATTAATTGTTGCCGGGAAGCTAGAGTAAGTAGTTCGCCAGTTAATAGTTTGCGCAACGTTGT
TGCCATTGCTACAGGCATCGTGGTGTCACGCTCGTCGTTTGGTATGGCTTCATTCAGCTCCGGTTCCCAA
CGATCAAGGCGAGTTACATGATCCCCCATGTTGTGCAAAAAAGCGGTTAGCTCCTTCGGTCCTCCGATCG
TTGTCAGAAGTAAGTTGGCCGCAGTGTTATCACTCATGGTTATGGCAGCACTGCATAATTCTCTTACTGT
CATGCCATCCGTAAGATGCTTTTCTGTGACTGGTGAGTACTCAACCAAGTCATTCTGAGAATAGTGTATG
CGGCGACCGAGTTGCTCTTGCCCGGCGTCAATACGGGATAATACCGCGCCACATAGCAGAACTTTAAAAG
TGCTCATCATTGGAAAACGTTCTTCGGGGCGAAAACTCTCAAGGATCTTACCGCTGTTGAGATCCAGTTC
GATGTAACCCACTCGTGCACCCAACTGATCTTCAGCATCTTTTACTTTCACCAGCGTTTCTGGGTGAGCA
AAAACAGGAAGGCAAAATGCCGCAAAAAAGGGAATAAGGGCGACACGGAAATGTTGAATACTCATACTCT
TCCTTTTTCAATATTATTGAAGCATTTATCAGGGTTATTGTCTCATGAGCGGATACATATTTGAATGTAT
TTAGAAAAATAAACAAATAGGGGTTCCGCGCACATTTCCCCGAAAAGTGCCACCTGACGTCTAAGAAACC
ATTATTATCATGACATTAACCTATAAAAATAGGCGTATCACGAGGCCCTTTCGTCTCGCGCGTTTCGGTG
ATGACGGTGAAAACCTCTGACACATGCAGCTCCCGGAGACGGTCACAGCTTGTCTGTAAGCGGATGCCGG
GAGCAGACAAGCCCGTCAGGGCGCGTCAGCGGGTGTTGGCGGGTGTCGGGGCTGGCTTAACTATGCGGCA
TCAGAGCAGATTGTACTGAGAGTGCACCATATGCGGTGTGAAATACCGCACAGATGCGTAAGGAGAAAAT
ACCGCATCAGGCGCCATTCGCCATTCAGGCTGCGCAACTGTTGGGAAGGGCGATCGGTGCGGGCCTCTTC
GCTATTACGCCAGCTGGCGAAAGGGGGATGTGCTGCAAGGCGATTAAGTTGGGTAACGCCAGGGTTTTCC
CAGTCACGACGTTGTAAAACGACGGCCAGTGAATTCGAGCTCCATGGAGAGCTGGACCAGCACGCACAGT
CCCTAACCACTGGGACGTGCTGGCGGGGGCTACCTCCGTGAGGTGTGTGTCTCCGGTCGCCCCGCCCCCG
GTGTGTGCGGAGGAGCAGGCGGGGACTACAAGTCCCGGCAGCCCCGGCGCGGGCGCTGCGAGGGCCGCAG
AGGGCCGGGCGGGGCTTGCGGCGCGCACGGAGGGACTGCGGCAGTGTCGGAGCCGCGCCGAGCCTGGTGG
CCCAGGTGCCCCGCCCGCGTCAGCCCTGCTCCAGCCCCGCGCTAGCCCAGCGCCCCTCGCCCCGGGCCGT
CCGGACCGCGCCCCCGCCCAGGGCCTTGCGCACGCCGGGGCCCAGGCCGAGGGCCGCAGCGCCGGGGCCG
GCGATGAGCGCGAGGAGCCGGCATGGCCGAGATCGGCACCGGCTTTCCCTTCGATCCTCACTACGTGGAA
GTGCTGGGCGAGAGAATGCACTATGTGGACGTGGGCCCCAGAGATGGAACCCCTGTGCTGTTTCTGCACG
GCAACCCTACCAGCAGCTACGTGTGGCGGAACATCATCCCTCACGTGGCCCCTACACACAGATGTATCGC
CCCTGACCTGATCGGCATGGGCAAGAGCGATAAGCCCGACCTGGGCTACTTCTTCGACGACCACGTGCGG
TTCATGGACGCCTTTATTGAGGCCCTCGGCCTGGAAGAGGTGGTGCTGGTTATTCACGATTGGGGCAGCG
CCCTGGGATTCCACTGGGCCAAGAGAAACCCCGAGAGAGTGAAGGGAATCGCCTTCATGGAATTCATCAG
GCCCATTCCTACCTGGGACGAGTGGCCTGAGTTCGCCAGAGAGACATTCCAGGCCTTCAGAACCACCGAC
GTGGGCAGAAAGCTGATCATCGACCAGAACGTGTTCATCGAGGGCACCCTGCCTATGGGAGTCGTCAGAC
CACTGACCGAGGTGGAAATGGACCACTACAGAGAGCCCTTTCTGAACCCCGTGGACCGGGAACCTCTTTG
GAGATTCCCCAACGAGCTGCCCATTGCCGGCGAGCCTGCTAATATTGTGGCCCTGGTGGAAGAGTACATG
GACTGGCTGCATCAGAGCCCCGTGCCTAAGCTGCTGTTTTGGGGAACACCCGGCGTGCTGATTCCTCCTG
CTGAAGCTGCCAGACTGGCCAAGAGCCTGCCTAATTGCAAGGCCGTGGATATCGGCCCTGGCCTGAATCT
GCTGCAAGAGGACAACCCCGATCTGATCGGCTCCGAGATTGCCAGATGGCTGAGCACCCTGGAAATCAGC
GGAGGAGGAGGTTCTGGAGGCGGTGGAAGTGGTGGCGGAGGTAGCAGCGCAGGTGAGTGCGGAGTCCGGG
TCGGCCCCGAGCCCGGCGCGGTCCCCGGCCCGCCAGTTGTCGTCACCCCTTGGAGGGAGAGGGGAGGCGA
CGCCCCCCACCGCGGGGTCGCGAGCCCAGGAAGCGGGACCTGGTTGGGGATCCTGGCCCGTCCCCTCCCT
TTTGACGGGGACTCGGCCCCGGTTTCTTCCCAGAGACGCCGGGGCTGGGGATGGCGCCGCCGCTCGCAGC
CGGTCCCTCCCCTCCCCTGCACCCCTCAGCCGCGGGATTGGAAGCCGGGCGCTTGTGCAAGAGGGTCCTG
GGGCCGTGCGGGGACGGGGAGGCCACCCCACGCCCACTTAATCGGATCCCACCCCGAGTGACGGATGTCC
AGGTGGGGGAGACGGCTGCATCCTCGGATCCCGGGCCCGTCGACTGCAGAGGCCTGCAATCGGATCCCGG
GCCCGTCGACTGCAGAGGCCTGCATGCAAGCTTGGCGTAATCATGGTCATAGCTGTTTCCTGTGTGAAAT
TGTTATCCGCTCACAATTCCACACAACATACGAGCCGGAAGCATAAAGTGTAAAGCCTGGGGTGCCTAAT
GAGTGAGCTAACTCACATTAATTGCGTTGCGCTCACTGCCCGCTTTCCAGTCGGGAAACCTGTCGTGCCA
GCTGCATTAATGAATCGGCCAACGCGCGGGGAGAGGCGGTTT
Features (pLannotate 1.2.2; 11 found; start..end, strand, type, name):
    196..784     -  rep_origin     ori: high-copy-number ColE1/pMB1/pBR322/pUC origin of replication
    955..1815    -  CDS            AmpR: β-lactamase; bla; confers resistance to ampicillin, carbenicillin, and related antibiotics
   1816..1920    -  promoter       AmpR promoter: bla
   2015..2050    +  CDS            rop (fragment): Rop protein, which maintains plasmids at low copy number; rop
   2152..2251    +  misc_feature   bom (fragment): basis of mobility region from pBR322
   2257..2414    -  CDS            lacZα (fragment): LacZα fragment of β-galactosidase; lacZ fragment
   2823..3701    +  CDS            dhaA: DHAA_PSEPV - Experimental evidence at protein level: Swiss-Prot protein existence level 1. Catalyzes hydrolytic cleavage of carbon-halogen bonds in halogenated aliphatic compounds, leading to the formation of the corresponding primary alcohols, halide ions and protons. Has a broad substrate specificity, as it is able to dehalogenate mono- and di- chlorinated and brominated alkanes (up to at least C10), and the two isomers of 1,3-dichloropropene to 3-chloroallyl alcohol; the highest activity was found with 1,2-dibromoethane, while no activity was observed with the analog 1,2-dichloroethane. Fro
   4270..4286    -  protein_bind   lac operator: The lac repressor binds to the lac operator to inhibit transcription in E. coli. This inhibition can be relieved by adding lactose or isopropyl-β-D-thiogalactopyranoside (IPTG). lac repressor encoded by lacI
   4294..4324    -  promoter       lac promoter: promoter for the E. coli lac operon
   4339..4360    -  protein_bind   CAP binding site: CAP binding activates transcription in the presence of cAMP. E. coli catabolite activator protein
   4373..13      -  CDS            lacI (fragment) (across the origin): lac repressor; lacI; The lac repressor binds to the lac operator to inhibit transcription in E. coli. This inhibition can be relieved by adding lactose or isopropyl-β-D-thiogalactopyranoside (IPTG).
