[The description below was written by a language model from this plasmid's Addgene catalogue record and pLannotate feature annotations shown in this document.]
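Description:
ATP13A2_Halo_N_allele is a donor (repair template) plasmid for knocking a HaloTag coding sequence into the endogenous human ATP13A2 locus, so that the native gene produces an N-terminally HaloTag-fused protein. ATP13A2 is also known as PARK9, CLN12 and SPG78. The plasmid is built on the pUC57-BsaI-Free cloning backbone, a 4,452 nt high-copy bacterial plasmid. It replicates in E. coli from a ColE1/pUC-type origin and is selected with ampicillin through the β-lactamase gene and its bla promoter. The other backbone annotations are typical pUC remnants with no role in the payload: fragments of lacZα, lacI, rop and bom, plus the lac promoter, lac operator and CAP binding site that flank the cloning region.

The only annotated payload feature is a roughly 880 bp open reading frame matched to the bacterial haloalkane dehalogenase DhaA. HaloTag is engineered from this enzyme family, and it covalently binds synthetic chloroalkane ligands carrying fluorophores or affinity handles. No mammalian promoter, polyadenylation signal or eukaryotic selection marker is annotated. This fits a design in which expression after integration depends on the endogenous ATP13A2 regulatory elements. Several hundred unannotated bases lie on each side of the tag, between the lacZα fragment and the lac operator region. These presumably contain ATP13A2 homology arms for homology-directed repair, but the record does not define them, give their lengths, or describe any linker.

The construct comes from a resource focused on neurodegenerative disease genes in iPSCs, and its stated purpose is endogenous tagging. The record does not specify the nuclease or guide RNA to be used with it.
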