Addgene plasmid #178138: ATP13A2_Halo_N_allele
Purpose: Donor vector for endogenous tagging of human ATP13A2 at the N-terminus with halotag
Depositing lab: iPSC Neurodegenerative Disease Initiative (iNDI) & Michael Ward.
Backbone
  Vector backbone: pUC57-BsaI-Free
  Vector type: Donor vector
Growth in bacteria
  Bacterial resistance: Ampicillin, 100 μg/mL
  Growth temperature: 37°C
  Growth strain: DH5alpha
  Copy number: High Copy
Gene/Insert
  Gene/Insert name: Halotag (alt name: ATP13A2)
  Species: H. sapiens (human)
  Entrez Gene: ATP13A2 (a.k.a. CLN12, HSA9947, KRPPD, PARK9, SPG78)
  Cloning method: Unknown
Terms and licenses: Academic/Nonprofit Terms; Industry Terms: Not Available to Industry
How to cite: ATP13A2_Halo_N_allele was a gift from iPSC Neurodegenerative Disease Initiative (iNDI) & Michael Ward (Addgene plasmid # 178138 ; http://n2t.net/addgene:178138 ; RRID:Addgene_178138)
