>Addgene plasmid #178138 | ATP13A2_Halo_N_allele | depositor partial sequence | sequence record 345775 | insert
CATGGAGAGCTGGACCAGCACGCACAGTCCCTAACCACTGGGACGTGCTGGCGGGGGCTACCTCCGTGAG
GTGTGTGTCTCCGGTCGCCCCGCCCCCGGTGTGTGCGGAGGAGCAGGCGGGGACTACAAGTCCCGGCAGC
CCCGGCGCGGGCGCTGCGAGGGCCGCAGAGGGCCGGGCGGGGCTTGCGGCGCGCACGGAGGGACTGCGGC
AGTGTCGGAGCCGCGCCGAGCCTGGTGGCCCAGGTGCCCCGCCCGCGTCAGCCCTGCTCCAGCCCCGCGC
TAGCCCAGCGCCCCTCGCCCCGGGCCGTCCGGACCGCGCCCCCGCCCAGGGCCTTGCGCACGCCGGGGCC
CAGGCCGAGGGCCGCAGCGCCGGGGCCGGCGATGAGCGCGAGGAGCCGGCATGGCCGAGATCGGCACCGG
CTTTCCCTTCGATCCTCACTACGTGGAAGTGCTGGGCGAGAGAATGCACTATGTGGACGTGGGCCCCAGA
GATGGAACCCCTGTGCTGTTTCTGCACGGCAACCCTACCAGCAGCTACGTGTGGCGGAACATCATCCCTC
ACGTGGCCCCTACACACAGATGTATCGCCCCTGACCTGATCGGCATGGGCAAGAGCGATAAGCCCGACCT
GGGCTACTTCTTCGACGACCACGTGCGGTTCATGGACGCCTTTATTGAGGCCCTCGGCCTGGAAGAGGTG
GTGCTGGTTATTCACGATTGGGGCAGCGCCCTGGGATTCCACTGGGCCAAGAGAAACCCCGAGAGAGTGA
AGGGAATCGCCTTCATGGAATTCATCAGGCCCATTCCTACCTGGGACGAGTGGCCTGAGTTCGCCAGAGA
GACATTCCAGGCCTTCAGAACCACCGACGTGGGCAGAAAGCTGATCATCGACCAGAACGTGTTCATCGAG
GGCACCCTGCCTATGGGAGTCGTCAGACCACTGACCGAGGTGGAAATGGACCACTACAGAGAGCCCTTTC
TGAACCCCGTGGACCGGGAACCTCTTTGGAGATTCCCCAACGAGCTGCCCATTGCCGGCGAGCCTGCTAA
TATTGTGGCCCTGGTGGAAGAGTACATGGACTGGCTGCATCAGAGCCCCGTGCCTAAGCTGCTGTTTTGG
GGAACACCCGGCGTGCTGATTCCTCCTGCTGAAGCTGCCAGACTGGCCAAGAGCCTGCCTAATTGCAAGG
CCGTGGATATCGGCCCTGGCCTGAATCTGCTGCAAGAGGACAACCCCGATCTGATCGGCTCCGAGATTGC
CAGATGGCTGAGCACCCTGGAAATCAGCGGAGGAGGAGGTTCTGGAGGCGGTGGAAGTGGTGGCGGAGGT
AGCAGCGCAGGTGAGTGCGGAGTCCGGGTCGGCCCCGAGCCCGGCGCGGTCCCCGGCCCGCCAGTTGTCG
TCACCCCTTGGAGGGAGAGGGGAGGCGACGCCCCCCACCGCGGGGTCGCGAGCCCAGGAAGCGGGACCTG
GTTGGGGATCCTGGCCCGTCCCCTCCCTTTTGACGGGGACTCGGCCCCGGTTTCTTCCCAGAGACGCCGG
GGCTGGGGATGGCGCCGCCGCTCGCAGCCGGTCCCTCCCCTCCCCTGCACCCCTCAGCCGCGGGATTGGA
AGCCGGGCGCTTGTGCAAGAGGGTCCTGGGGCCGTGCGGGGACGGGGAGGCCACCCCACGCCCACTTAAT
CGGATCCCACCCCGAGTGACGGATGTCCAGGTGGGGGAGACGGCTGCATCCTC
